Addgene plasmid #143100: TFORF1355
Purpose: Lentiviral vector for overexpressing transcription factor ORFs with unique 24-bp barcodes. Barcodes facilitate identification of transcription factors in pooled screens.
Depositing lab: Feng Zhang. Depositing organization: Broad Institute. Publication: A transcription factor atlas of directed differentiation. Joung J, Ma S, Tay T, Geiger-Schuller KR, Kirchgatterer PC, Verdine VK, Guo B, Arias-Garcia MA, Allen WE, Singh A, Kuksenko O, Abudayyeh OO, Gootenberg JS, Fu Z, Macrae RK, Buenrostro JD, Regev A, Zhang F. Cell. 2023 Jan 5;186(1):209-229.e26. doi: 10.1016/j.cell.2022.11.026. PubMed 36608654.
Backbone
  Vector backbone: pLX_TRC317
  Backbone manufacturer: Broad Institute Genetic Perturbation Platform
  Backbone size w/o insert (bp): 8264
  Vector type: Mammalian Expression, Lentiviral
  Selectable markers: Puromycin
Growth in bacteria
  Bacterial resistance: Ampicillin, 100 μg/mL
  Growth temperature: 37°C
  Growth strain: NEB Stable
  Copy number: High Copy
Gene/Insert
  Gene/Insert name: ILF3
  Species: H. sapiens (human)
  Insert size (bp): 2786
  Entrez Gene: ILF3 (a.k.a. CBTF, DRBF, DRBP76, MMP4, MPHOSPH4, MPP4, MPP4110, NF-AT-90, NF110, NF110b, NF90, NF90a, NF90b, NF90c, NF90ctv, NFAR, NFAR-1, NFAR-2, NFAR110, NFAR2, NFAR90, TCP110, TCP80)
  Promoter: EF1a
  Cloning method: Unknown
  Sequencing primers: 5′ GGGTGGAGACTGAAGTTAGGCCAG; 3′ CACATAGCGTAAAAGGAGCAACATAG
Terms and licenses: Academic/Nonprofit Terms; Industry Terms: Not Available to Industry
Depositor comments: NM_012218,ENST00000590261 . The transcription factor ORF portion of this plasmid was synthesized by Genewiz. Please test multiple small colonies in case of plasmid recombination. To make this collection available in a timely manner, a portion of this collection was not fully sequenced by Addgene. If an Addgene verified full plasmid sequence is not available, please contact us prior to placing an order to request the full sequence.
How to cite: TFORF1355 was a gift from Feng Zhang (Addgene plasmid # 143100 ; http://n2t.net/addgene:143100 ; RRID:Addgene_143100)
