[The description below was written by a language model from this plasmid's Addgene catalogue record and pLannotate feature annotations shown in this document.]
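Description:
TFORF1355 is a lentiviral mammalian expression plasmid built on the pLX_TRC317 backbone from the Broad Institute Genetic Perturbation Platform. It carries the human ILF3 open reading frame (also known as NF90/NF110) as one member of a barcoded transcription factor ORF collection. It is propagated in E. coli as a high-copy plasmid through a ColE1/pUC-type origin with ampicillin selection (AmpR), and it also contains an f1 origin and remnants of a lac/T7/T3 cloning region. The depositor notes that the plasmid can recombine, which is common for LTR-containing vectors, and that the ORF portion was made by gene synthesis.

The viral cassette has a third-generation, self-inactivating layout. An RSV promoter drives a truncated HIV-1 5' LTR, followed by the Ψ packaging signal with a gag fragment, the RRE for Rev-dependent export, and a cPPT/CTS; a ΔU3 3' LTR and an SV40 poly(A) signal close the cassette. Within the provirus, an SV40 early promoter/origin drives puromycin N-acetyltransferase for selection of transduced cells. Downstream, a full-length EF-1α promoter drives constitutive ILF3 expression, and a WPRE after the ORF enhances transcript stability and expression.

According to the record, each construct in the collection has a unique 24-bp barcode. The feature table does not annotate it, so its position is not stated, although a short sequence scored as a U6 promoter fragment lies between the ORF and the WPRE. No epitope tag or reporter is annotated. The vector is intended for overexpressing ILF3 in mammalian cells, individually or in pooled screens where barcodes identify which factor each cell received, as in directed differentiation studies.
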