Features (pLannotate 1.2.2; 31 found; start..end, strand, type, name):
      5..231     +  promoter       RSV promoter: Rous sarcoma virus enhancer/promoter
    232..412     +  LTR            5' LTR (truncated): truncated 5' long terminal repeat (LTR) from HIV-1
    459..584     +  misc_feature   HIV-1 Ψ: packaging signal of human immunodeficiency virus type 1
    568..931     +  CDS            HIV-1 gag (fragment): gag protein from human immunodeficiency virus 1; gag
   1077..1310    +  misc_feature   RRE: The Rev response element (RRE) of HIV-1 allows for Rev-dependent mRNA export from the nucleus to the cytoplasm.
   1687..1713    +  CDS            Rev (fragment): human immunodeficiency virus 1 (HIV-1) Rev protein; rev; enhances nuclear export of unspliced and incompletely spliced viral mRNAs
   1720..1743    +  promoter       SV40 promoter (fragment): SV40 early promoter
   1744..1815    +  promoter       SV40 promoter (fragment): SV40 enhancer and early promoter
   1839..1974    +  rep_origin     SV40 ori: SV40 origin of replication
   2020..2616    +  CDS            PuroR (fragment): puromycin N-acetyltransferase; pac from Streptomyces; confers resistance to puromycin
   2665..2782    +  misc_feature   cPPT/CTS: central polypurine tract and central termination sequence of HIV-1
   2847..2913    +  CDS            small t antigen (fragment): SV40 (simian virus 40) small t antigen
   2920..4098    +  promoter       EF-1α promoter: strong constitutive promoter for human elongation factor EF-1α
   4115..6796    +  CDS            ILF3 (sequence partly withheld): ILF3_HUMAN - Also known as DRBF, MPHOSPH4, NF90. Experimental evidence at protein level: Swiss-Prot protein existence level 1. RNA-binding protein that plays an essential role in the biogenesis of circular RNAs (circRNAs) which are produced by back- splicing circularization of pre-mRNAs. Within the nucleus, promotes circRNAs processing by stabilizing the regulatory elements residing in the flanking introns of the circularized exons. Plays thereby a role in the back-splicing of a subset of circRNAs (PubMed:28625552). As a consequence, participates in a wide range of transcriptional and post- tr
   6812..6865    +  promoter       U6 promoter (fragment): RNA polymerase III promoter for human U6 snRNA
   6907..7495    +  misc_feature   WPRE: woodchuck hepatitis virus posttranscriptional regulatory element
   7546..7565    +  misc_feature   cPPT/CTS (fragment): central polypurine tract and central termination sequence of HIV-1
   7567..7800    +  LTR            3' LTR (ΔU3): self-inactivating 3' long terminal repeat (LTR) from HIV-1
   7878..7999    +  polyA_signal   SV40 poly(A) signal: SV40 polyadenylation signal
   8039..8174    +  rep_origin     SV40 ori: SV40 origin of replication
   8195..8213    -  promoter       T7 promoter: promoter for bacteriophage T7 RNA polymerase
   8221..8376    +  CDS            lacZα (fragment): LacZα fragment of β-galactosidase; lacZ fragment
   8381..8809    +  rep_origin     f1 ori (sequence partly withheld): f1 bacteriophage origin of replication; arrow indicates direction of (+) strand synthesis
   8862..8966    +  promoter       AmpR promoter: bla
   8967..9827    +  CDS            AmpR: β-lactamase; bla; confers resistance to ampicillin, carbenicillin, and related antibiotics
   9998..10586   +  rep_origin     ori: high-copy-number ColE1/pMB1/pBR322/pUC origin of replication
  10769..10861   +  CDS            lacI (fragment): lac repressor; lacI; The lac repressor binds to the lac operator to inhibit transcription in E. coli. This inhibition can be relieved by adding lactose or isopropyl-β-D-thiogalactopyranoside (IPTG).
  10874..10895   +  protein_bind   CAP binding site: CAP binding activates transcription in the presence of cAMP. E. coli catabolite activator protein
  10910..10940   +  promoter       lac promoter: promoter for the E. coli lac operon
  10944..10966   +  protein_bind   lac operator (fragment): The lac repressor binds to the lac operator to inhibit transcription in E. coli. This inhibition can be relieved by adding lactose or isopropyl-β-D-thiogalactopyranoside (IPTG). lac repressor encoded by lacI
  11009..11027   +  promoter       T3 promoter: promoter for bacteriophage T3 RNA polymerase
>Addgene plasmid #143100 | TFORF1355 | addgene full sequence | sequence record 399020 | Addgene NGS Result
TTAATGTAGTCTTATGCAATACTCTTGTAGTCTTGCAACATGGTAACGATGAGTTAGCAACATGCCTTAC
AAGGAGAGAAAAAGCACCGTGCATGCCGATTGGTGGAAGTAAGGTGGTACGATCGTGCCTTATTAGGAAG
GCAACAGACGGGTCTGACATGGATTGGACGAACCACTGAATTGCCGCATTGCAGAGATATTGTATTTAAG
TGCCTAGCTCGATACATAAACGGGTCTCTCTGGTTAGACCAGATCTGAGCCTGGGAGCTCTCTGGCTAAC
TAGGGAACCCACTGCTTAAGCCTCAATAAAGCTTGCCTTGAGTGCTTCAAGTAGTGTGTGCCCGTCTGTT
GTGTGACTCTGGTAACTAGAGATCCCTCAGACCCTTTTAGTCAGTGTGGAAAATCTCTAGCAGTGGCGCC
CGAACAGGGACTTGAAAGCGAAAGGGAAACCAGAGGAGCTCTCTCGACGCAGGACTCGGCTTGCTGAAGC
GCGCACGGCAAGAGGCGAGGGGCGGCGACTGGTGAGTACGCCAAAAATTTTGACTAGCGGAGGCTAGAAG
GAGAGAGATGGGTGCGAGAGCGTCAGTATTAAGCGGGGGAGAATTAGATCGCGATGGGAAAAAATTCGGT
TAAGGCCAGGGGGAAAGAAAAAATATAAATTAAAACATATAGTATGGGCAAGCAGGGAGCTAGAACGATT
CGCAGTTAATCCTGGCCTGTTAGAAACATCAGAAGGCTGTAGACAAATACTGGGACAGCTACAACCATCC
CTTCAGACAGGATCAGAAGAACTTAGATCATTATATAATACAGTAGCAACCCTCTATTGTGTGCATCAAA
GGATAGAGATAAAAGACACCAAGGAAGCTTTAGACAAGATAGAGGAAGAGCAAAACAAAAGTAAGACCAC
CGCACAGCAAGCGGCCGCTGATCTTCAGACCTGGAGGAGGAGATATGAGGGACAATTGGAGAAGTGAATT
ATATAAATATAAAGTAGTAAAAATTGAACCATTAGGAGTAGCACCCACCAAGGCAAAGAGAAGAGTGGTG
CAGAGAGAAAAAAGAGCAGTGGGAATAGGAGCTTTGTTCCTTGGGTTCTTGGGAGCAGCAGGAAGCACTA
TGGGCGCAGCGTCAATGACGCTGACGGTACAGGCCAGACAATTATTGTCTGGTATAGTGCAGCAGCAGAA
CAATTTGCTGAGGGCTATTGAGGCGCAACAGCATCTGTTGCAACTCACAGTCTGGGGCATCAAGCAGCTC
CAGGCAAGAATCCTGGCTGTGGAAAGATACCTAAAGGATCAACAGCTCCTGGGGATTTGGGGTTGCTCTG
GAAAACTCATTTGCACCACTGCTGTGCCTTGGAATGCTAGTTGGAGTAATAAATCTCTGGAACAGATTTG
GAATCACACGACCTGGATGGAGTGGGACAGAGAAATTAACAATTACACAAGCTTAATACACTCCTTAATT
GAAGAATCGCAAAACCAGCAAGAAAAGAATGAACAAGAATTATTGGAATTAGATAAATGGGCAAGTTTGT
GGAATTGGTTTAACATAACAAATTGGCTGTGGTATATAAAATTATTCATAATGATAGTAGGAGGCTTGGT
AGGTTTAAGAATAGTTTTTGCTGTACTTTCTATAGTGAATAGAGTTAGGCAGGGATATTCACCATTATCG
TTTCAGACCCACCTCCCAACCCCGAGGGGACCCATGCATTGCATCTCAATTAGTCAGCAACCAGGTGTGG
AAAGTCCCCAGGCTCCCCAGCAGGCAGAAGTATGCAAAGCATGCGTCTCAATTAGTCAGCAACCATAGTC
CCGCCCCTAACTCCGCCCATCCCGCCCCTAACTCCGCCCAGTTCCGCCCATTCTCCGCCCCATGGCTGAC
TAATTTTTTTTATTTATGCAGAGGCCGAGGCCGCCTCGGCCTCTGAGCTATTCCAGAAGTAGTGAGGAGG
CTTTTTTGGAGGCCTAGGCTTTTGCAAAAAGCTTTCTAGAGGTACCACCGGAGCTTACCATGACCGAGTA
CAAGCCCACGGTGCGCCTCGCCACCCGCGACGACGTCCCCAGGGCCGTACGCACCCTCGCCGCCGCGTTC
GCCGACTACCCCGCCACGCGCCACACCGTCGATCCGGACCGCCACATCGAGCGGGTCACCGAGCTGCAAG
AACTCTTCCTCACGCGCGTCGGGCTCGACATCGGCAAGGTGTGGGTCGCGGACGACGGCGCCGCCGTGGC
GGTCTGGACCACGCCGGAGAGCGTCGAAGCGGGGGCGGTGTTCGCCGAGATCGGCCCGCGCATGGCCGAG
TTGAGCGGTTCCCGGCTGGCCGCGCAGCAACAGATGGAAGGCCTCCTGGCGCCGCACCGGCCCAAGGAGC
CCGCGTGGTTCCTGGCCACCGTCGGCGTCTCGCCCGACCACCAGGGCAAGGGTCTGGGCAGCGCCGTCGT
GCTCCCCGGAGTGGAGGCGGCCGAGCGCGCCGGGGTGCCCGCCTTCCTGGAGACCTCCGCGCCCCGCAAC
CTCCCCTTCTACGAGCGGCTCGGCTTCACCGTCACCGCCGACGTCGAGGTGCCCGAAGGACCGCGCACCT
GGTGCATGACCCGCAAGCCCGGTGCCAGTTAACGAATTCTAGATCTTGAGACAAATGGCAGTATTCATCC
ACAATTTTAAAAGAAAAGGGGGGATTGGGGGGTACAGTGCAGGGGAAAGAATAGTAGACATAATAGCAAC
AGACATACAAACTAAAGAATTACAAAAACAAATTACAAAAATTCAAAATTTTCGGGTTTATTACAGGGAC
AGCAGAGATCCACTTTGGCGCCGGCTCGAGGCCTGCAGGTGCAAAGATGGATAAAGTTTTAAACAGAGAG
GAATCTTTGCAGCTAATGGACCTTCTAGGTCTTGAAAGGAGTGGGAATTGGCTCCGGTGCCCGTCAGTGG
GCAGAGCGCACATCGCCCACAGTCCCCGAGAAGTTGGGGGGAGGGGTCGGCAATTGAACCGGTGCCTAGA
GAAGGTGGCGCGGGGTAAACTGGGAAAGTGATGTCGTGTACTGGCTCCGCCTTTTTCCCGAGGGTGGGGG
AGAACCGTATATAAGTGCAGTAGTCGCCGTGAACGTTCTTTTTCGCAACGGGTTTGCCGCCAGAACACAG
GTAAGTGCCGTGTGTGGTTCCCGCGGGCCTGGCCTCTTTACGGGTTATGGCCCTTGCGTGCCTTGAATTA
CTTCCACCTGGCTGCAGTACGTGATTCTTGATCCCGAGCTTCGGGTTGGAAGTGGGTGGGAGAGTTCGAG
GCCTTGCGCTTAAGGAGCCCCTTCGCCTCGTGCTTGAGTTGAGGCCTGGCCTGGGCGCTGGGGCCGCCGC
GTGCGAATCTGGTGGCACCTTCGCGCCTGTCTCGCTGCTTTCGATAAGTCTCTAGCCATTTAAAATTTTT
GATGACCTGCTGCGACGCTTTTTTTCTGGCAAGATAGTCTTGTAAATGCGGGCCAAGATCTGCACACTGG
TATTTCGGTTTTTGGGGCCGCGGGCGGCGACGGGGCCCGTGCGTCCCAGCGCACATGTTCGGCGAGGCGG
GGCCTGCGAGCGCGGCCACCGAGAATCGGACGGGGGTAGTCTCAAGCTGGCCGGCCTGCTCTGGTGCCTG
GCCTCGCGCCGCCGTGTATCGCCCCGCCCTGGGCGGCAAGGCTGGCCCGGTCGGCACCAGTTGCGTGAGC
GGAAAGATGGCCGCTTCCCGGCCCTGCTGCAGGGAGCTCAAAATGGAGGACGCGGCGCTCGGGAGAGCGG
GCGGGTGAGTCACCCACACAAAGGAAAAGGGCCTTTCCGTCCTCAGCCGTCGCTTCATGTGACTCCACGG
AGTACCGGGCGCCGTCCAGGCACCTCGATTAGTTCTCGAGCTTTTGGAGTACGTCGTCTTTAGGTTGGGG
GGAGGGGTTTTATGCGATGGAGTTTCCCCACACTGAGTGGGTGGAGACTGAAGTTAGGCCAGCTTGGCAC
TTGATGTAATTCTCCTTGGAATTTGCCCTTTTTGAGTTTGGATCTTGGTTCATTCTCAAGCCTCAGACAG
TGGTTCAAAGTTTTTTTCTTCCATTTCAGGTGTCGTGAGGCTAGCACCGCCACCATGCGTCCAATGCGAA
TTTTTGTGAATGATGACCGCCATGTGATGGCAAAGCATTCTTCCGTTTATCCAACACAAGAGGAGCTGGA
GGCAGTCCAGAACATGGTGTCCCACACGGAGCGGGCGCTCAAAGCTGTGTCCGACTGGATAGACGAGCAG
GAAAAGGGTAGCAGCGAGCAGGCAGAGTCCGATAACATGGATGTGCCCCCAGAGGACGACAGTAAAGAAG
GGGCTGGGGAACAGAAGACGGAGCACATGACCAGAACCCTGCGGGGAGTGATGCGGGTGGGCCTGGTGGC
AAAGGGCCTCCTACTCAAGGGGGACTTGGATCTGGAGCTGGTGCTGCTGTGTAAGGAGAAGCCCACAACC
GCCCTCCTGGACAAGGTGGCCGACAACCTGGCCATCCAGCTTGCTGCTGTAACAGAAGACAAGTACGAAA
TACTGCAATCTGTCGACGATGCTGCGATTGTGATAAAAAACACAAAAGAGCCTCCATTGTCCCTGACCAT
CCACCTGACATCCCCTGTTGTCAGAGAAGAAATGGAGAAAGTATTAGCTGGAGAAACGCTATCAGTCAAC
GACCCCCCGGACGTTCTGGACAGGCAGAAATGCCTTGCTGCCTTGGCGTCCCTCCGACACGCCAAGTGGT
TCCAGGCCAGAGCCAACGGGCTGAAGTCTTGTGTCATTGTGATCCGGGTCTTGAGGGACCTGTGCACTCG
CGTGCCCACCTGGGGTCCCCTCCGAGGCTGGCCTCTCGAGCTCCTGTGTGAGAAATCCATTGGCACGGCC
AACAGACCGATGGGTGCTGGCGAGGCCCTGCGGAGAGTGCTGGAGTGCCTGGCGTCGGGCATCGTGATGC
CAGATGGTTCTGGCATTTATGACCCTTGTGAAAAAGAAGCCACTGATGCTATTGGGCATCTAGACAGACA
GCAACGGGAAGATATCACACAGAGTGCGCAGCACGCACTGCGGCTCGCTGCCTTCGGCCAGCTCCATAAA
GTCCTAGGCATGGACCCTCTGCCTTCCAAGATGCCCAAGAAACCAAAGAATGAAAACCCAGTGGACTACA
CCGTTCAGATCCCACCAAGCACCACCTATGCCATTACGCCCATGAAACGCCCAATGGAGGAGGACGGGGA
GGAGAAGTCGCCCAGCAAAAAGAAGAAGAAGATTCAGAAGAAAGAGGAGAAGGCAGAGCCCCCCCAGGCT
ATGAATGCCCTGATGCGGTTGAACCAGCTGAAGCCAGGGCTGCAGTACAAGCTGGTGTCCCAGACTGGGC
CCGTCCATGCCCCCATCTTTACCATGTCTGTGGAGGTTGATGGCAATTCATTCGAGGCCTCTGGGCCCTC
CAAAAAGACGGCCAAGCTGCACGTGGCCGTTAAGGTGTTACAGGACATGGGCTTGCCGACGGGTGCTGAA
GGCAGGGACTCGAGCAAGGGGGAGGACTCGGCTGAGGAGACCGAGGCGAAGCCAGCAGTGGTGGCCCCTG
CCCCAGTGGTAGAAGCTGTCTCCACCCCTAGTGCGGCCTTTCCCTCAGATGCCACTGCCGAGCAGGGGCC
GATC
[210 nt withheld, positions 5675-5884]
GACACCCCTCTCGCCCTTGATGCCAACAAAAAGAAGAGAGCCCCAGTACCCGTCAGAGGGGGACCGAAAT
TTGCTGCTAAGCCACATAACCCTGGCTTCGGCATGGGAGGCCCCATGCACAACGAAGTGCCCCCACCCCC
CAACCTTCGAGGGCGGGGAAGAGGCGGGAGCATCCGGGGACGAGGGCGCGGGCGAGGATTTGGTGGCGCC
AACCATGGAGGCTACATGAATGCCGGTGCTGGGTATGGAAGCTATGGGTACGGAGGCAACTCGGCGACAG
CAGGCTACAGTCAGTTCTACAGCAACGGAGGGCATTCTGGGAATGCCAGTGGCGGTGGCGGCGGGGGCGG
TGGTGGCTCCTCCGGCTATGGCTCCTACTACCAAGGTGACAACTACAACTCACCGGTGCCCCCAAAACAC
GCTGGGAAGAAGCAGCCGCACGGGGGCCAGCAGAAGCCCTCCTACGGCTCGGGCTACCAGTCCCACCAGG
GCCAGCAGCAGTCCTACAACCAGAGCCCCTACAGCAACTATGGCCCTCCACAGGGCAAGCAGAAAGGCTA
TAACCATGGACAAGGCAGCTACTCCTACTCGAACTCCTACAACTCTCCCGGGGGCGGGGGCGGATCCGAC
TACAACTACGAGAGCAAATTCAACTACAGTGGTAGTGGAGGCCGAAGCGGCGGGAACAGCTACGGCTCAG
GCGGGGCATCCTACAACCCAGGGTCACACGGGGGCTACGGCGGAGGTTCTGGGGGCGGCTCCTCATACCA
AGGCAAACAAGGAGGCTACTCACAGTCGAACTACAACTCCCCGGGGTCCGGCCAGAACTACAGTGGCCCT
CCCAGCTCCTACCAGTCCTCACAAGGCGGCTATGGCAGAAACGCAGACCACAGCATGAACTACCAGTACA
GATAGTAATGAACTAGTCCGTAACTTGAAAGTATTTCGATTTCTTGGCTTTATATATCTTGTGGAAAGGA
CGACAGAGCCTTGGCTTACGTGAACGCACGCGTTAAGTCGACAATCAACCTCTGGATTACAAAATTTGTG
AAAGATTGACTGGTATTCTTAACTATGTTGCTCCTTTTACGCTATGTGGATACGCTGCTTTAATGCCTTT
GTATCATGCTATTGCTTCCCGTATGGCTTTCATTTTCTCCTCCTTGTATAAATCCTGGTTGCTGTCTCTT
TATGAGGAGTTGTGGCCCGTTGTCAGGCAACGTGGCGTGGTGTGCACTGTGTTTGCTGACGCAACCCCCA
CTGGTTGGGGCATTGCCACCACCTGTCAGCTCCTTTCCGGGACTTTCGCTTTCCCCCTCCCTATTGCCAC
GGCGGAACTCATCGCCGCCTGCCTTGCCCGCTGCTGGACAGGGGCTCGGCTGTTGGGCACTGACAATTCC
GTGGTGTTGTCGGGGAAATCATCGTCCTTTCCTTGGCTGCTCGCCTGTGTTGCCACCTGGATTCTGCGCG
GGACGTCCTTCTGCTACGTCCCTTCGGCCCTCAATCCAGCGGACCTTCCTTCCCGCGGCCTGCTGCCGGC
TCTGCGGCCTCTTCCGCGTCTTCGCCTTCGCCCTCAGACGAGTCGGATCTCCCTTTGGGCCGCCTCCCCG
CGTCGACTTTAAGACCAATGACTTACAAGGCAGCTGTAGATCTTAGCCACTTTTTAAAAGAAAAGGGGGG
ACTGGAAGGGCTAATTCACTCCCAACGAAGACAAGATCTGCTTTTTGCTTGTACTGGGTCTCTCTGGTTA
GACCAGATCTGAGCCTGGGAGCTCTCTGGCTAACTAGGGAACCCACTGCTTAAGCCTCAATAAAGCTTGC
CTTGAGTGCTTCAAGTAGTGTGTGCCCGTCTGTTGTGTGACTCTGGTAACTAGAGATCCCTCAGACCCTT
TTAGTCAGTGTGGAAAATCTCTAGCAGTACGTATAGTAGTTCATGTCATCTTATTATTCAGTATTTATAA
CTTGCAAAGAAATGAATATCAGAGAGTGAGAGGAACTTGTTTATTGCAGCTTATAATGGTTACAAATAAA
GCAATAGCATCACAAATTTCACAAATAAAGCATTTTTTTCACTGCATTCTAGTTGTGGTTTGTCCAAACT
CATCAATGTATCTTATCATGTCTGGCTCTAGCTATCCCGCCCCTAACTCCGCCCATCCCGCCCCTAACTC
CGCCCAGTTCCGCCCATTCTCCGCCCCATGGCTGACTAATTTTTTTTATTTATGCAGAGGCCGAGGCCGC
CTCGGCCTCTGAGCTATTCCAGAAGTAGTGAGGAGGCTTTTTTGGAGGCCTAGGGACGTACCCAATTCGC
CCTATAGTGAGTCGTATTACGCGCGCTCACTGGCCGTCGTTTTACAACGTCGTGACTGGGAAAACCCTGG
CGTTACCCAACTTAATCGCCTTGCAGCACATCCCCCTTTCGCCAGCTGGCGTAATAGCGAAGAGGCCCGC
ACCGATCGCCCTTCCCAACAGTTGCGCAGCCTGAATGGCGAATGGG
[124 nt withheld, positions 8381-8504]
C
[91 nt withheld, positions 8506-8596]
A
[49 nt withheld, positions 8598-8646]
CCTTTGACGTTGGAGTCCACGTTCTTT
[37 nt withheld, positions 8674-8710]
ACCCTATCTCGGTCTATTCTTTTGATTTATAAGGGATTTTGCCGATTTCGGCCTATTGGTTAAAAAATGA
GCTGATTTAACAAAAATTTAACGCGAATTTTAACAAAATATTAACGCTTACAATTTAGGTGGCACTTTTC
GGGGAAATGTGCGCGGAACCCCTATTTGTTTATTTTTCTAAATACATTCAAATATGTATCCGCTCATGAG
ACAATAACCCTGATAAATGCTTCAATAATATTGAAAAAGGAAGAGTATGAGTATTCAACATTTCCGTGTC
GCCCTTATTCCCTTTTTTGCGGCATTTTGCCTTCCTGTTTTTGCTCACCCAGAAACGCTGGTGAAAGTAA
AAGATGCTGAAGATCAGTTGGGTGCACGAGTGGGTTACATCGAACTGGATCTCAACAGCGGTAAGATCCT
TGAGAGTTTTCGCCCCGAAGAACGTTTTCCAATGATGAGCACTTTTAAAGTTCTGCTATGTGGCGCGGTA
TTATCCCGTATTGACGCCGGGCAAGAGCAACTCGGTCGCCGCATACACTATTCTCAGAATGACTTGGTTG
AGTACTCACCAGTCACAGAAAAGCATCTTACGGATGGCATGACAGTAAGAGAATTATGCAGTGCTGCCAT
AACCATGAGTGATAACACTGCGGCCAACTTACTTCTGACAACGATCGGAGGACCGAAGGAGCTAACCGCT
TTTTTGCACAACATGGGGGATCATGTAACTCGCCTTGATCGTTGGGAACCGGAGCTGAATGAAGCCATAC
CAAACGACGAGCGTGACACCACGATGCCTGTAGCAATGGCAACAACGTTGCGCAAACTATTAACTGGCGA
ACTACTTACTCTAGCTTCCCGGCAACAATTAATAGACTGGATGGAGGCGGATAAAGTTGCAGGACCACTT
CTGCGCTCGGCCCTTCCGGCTGGCTGGTTTATTGCTGATAAATCTGGAGCCGGTGAGCGTGGGTCTCGCG
GTATCATTGCAGCACTGGGGCCAGATGGTAAGCCCTCCCGTATCGTAGTTATCTACACGACGGGGAGTCA
GGCAACTATGGATGAACGAAATAGACAGATCGCTGAGATAGGTGCCTCACTGATTAAGCATTGGTAACTG
TCAGACCAAGTTTACTCATATATACTTTAGATTGATTTAAAACTTCATTTTTAATTTAAAAGGATCTAGG
TGAAGATCCTTTTTGATAATCTCATGACCAAAATCCCTTAACGTGAGTTTTCGTTCCACTGAGCGTCAGA
CCCCGTAGAAAAGATCAAAGGATCTTCTTGAGATCCTTTTTTTCTGCGCGTAATCTGCTGCTTGCAAACA
AAAAAACCACCGCTACCAGCGGTGGTTTGTTTGCCGGATCAAGAGCTACCAACTCTTTTTCCGAAGGTAA
CTGGCTTCAGCAGAGCGCAGATACCAAATACTGTTCTTCTAGTGTAGCCGTAGTTAGGCCACCACTTCAA
GAACTCTGTAGCACCGCCTACATACCTCGCTCTGCTAATCCTGTTACCAGTGGCTGCTGCCAGTGGCGAT
AAGTCGTGTCTTACCGGGTTGGACTCAAGACGATAGTTACCGGATAAGGCGCAGCGGTCGGGCTGAACGG
GGGGTTCGTGCACACAGCCCAGCTTGGAGCGAACGACCTACACCGAACTGAGATACCTACAGCGTGAGCT
ATGAGAAAGCGCCACGCTTCCCGAAGGGAGAAAGGCGGACAGGTATCCGGTAAGCGGCAGGGTCGGAACA
GGAGAGCGCACGAGGGAGCTTCCAGGGGGAAACGCCTGGTATCTTTATAGTCCTGTCGGGTTTCGCCACC
TCTGACTTGAGCGTCGATTTTTGTGATGCTCGTCAGGGGGGCGGAGCCTATGGAAAAACGCCAGCAACGC
GGCCTTTTTACGGTTCCTGGCCTTTTGCTGGCCTTTTGCTCACATGTTCTTTCCTGCGTTATCCCCTGAT
TCTGTGGATAACCGTATTACCGCCTTTGAGTGAGCTGATACCGCTCGCCGCAGCCGAACGACCGAGCGCA
GCGAGTCAGTGAGCGAGGAAGCGGAAGAGCGCCCAATACGCAAACCGCCTCTCCCCGCGCGTTGGCCGAT
TCATTAATGCAGCTGGCACGACAGGTTTCCCGACTGGAAAGCGGGCAGTGAGCGCAACGCAATTAATGTG
AGTTAGCTCACTCATTAGGCACCCCAGGCTTTACACTTTATGCTTCCGGCTCGTATGTTGTGTGGAATTG
TGAGCGGATAACAATTTCACACAGGAAACAGCTATGACCATGATTACGCCAAGCGCGCAATTAACCCTCA
CTAAAGGGAACAAAAGCTGGAGCTGCAAGC
