>Addgene plasmid #143100 | TFORF1355 | depositor partial sequence | sequence record 281438 | Insert
ACCGCCACCATGCGTCCAATGCGAATTTTTGTGAATGATGACCGCCATGTGATGGCAAAGCATTCTTCCG
TTTATCCAACACAAGAGGAGCTGGAGGCAGTCCAGAACATGGTGTCCCACACGGAGCGGGCGCTCAAAGC
TGTGTCCGACTGGATAGACGAGCAGGAAAAGGGTAGCAGCGAGCAGGCAGAGTCCGATAACATGGATGTG
CCCCCAGAGGACGACAGTAAAGAAGGGGCTGGGGAACAGAAGACGGAGCACATGACCAGAACCCTGCGGG
GAGTGATGCGGGTGGGCCTGGTGGCAAAGGGCCTCCTACTCAAGGGGGACTTGGATCTGGAGCTGGTGCT
GCTGTGTAAGGAGAAGCCCACAACCGCCCTCCTGGACAAGGTGGCCGACAACCTGGCCATCCAGCTTGCT
GCTGTAACAGAAGACAAGTACGAAATACTGCAATCTGTCGACGATGCTGCGATTGTGATAAAAAACACAA
AAGAGCCTCCATTGTCCCTGACCATCCACCTGACATCCCCTGTTGTCAGAGAAGAAATGGAGAAAGTATT
AGCTGGAGAAACGCTATCAGTCAACGACCCCCCGGACGTTCTGGACAGGCAGAAATGCCTTGCTGCCTTG
GCGTCCCTCCGACACGCCAAGTGGTTCCAGGCCAGAGCCAACGGGCTGAAGTCTTGTGTCATTGTGATCC
GGGTCTTGAGGGACCTGTGCACTCGCGTGCCCACCTGGGGTCCCCTCCGAGGCTGGCCTCTCGAGCTCCT
GTGTGAGAAATCCATTGGCACGGCCAACAGACCGATGGGTGCTGGCGAGGCCCTGCGGAGAGTGCTGGAG
TGCCTGGCGTCGGGCATCGTGATGCCAGATGGTTCTGGCATTTATGACCCTTGTGAAAAAGAAGCCACTG
ATGCTATTGGGCATCTAGACAGACAGCAACGGGAAGATATCACACAGAGTGCGCAGCACGCACTGCGGCT
CGCTGCCTTCGGCCAGCTCCATAAAGTCCTAGGCATGGACCCTCTGCCTTCCAAGATGCCCAAGAAACCA
AAGAATGAAAACCCAGTGGACTACACCGTTCAGATCCCACCAAGCACCACCTATGCCATTACGCCCATGA
AACGCCCAATGGAGGAGGACGGGGAGGAGAAGTCGCCCAGCAAAAAGAAGAAGAAGATTCAGAAGAAAGA
GGAGAAGGCAGAGCCCCCCCAGGCTATGAATGCCCTGATGCGGTTGAACCAGCTGAAGCCAGGGCTGCAG
TACAAGCTGGTGTCCCAGACTGGGCCCGTCCATGCCCCCATCTTTACCATGTCTGTGGAGGTTGATGGCA
ATTCATTCGAGGCCTCTGGGCCCTCCAAAAAGACGGCCAAGCTGCACGTGGCCGTTAAGGTGTTACAGGA
CATGGGCTTGCCGACGGGTGCTGAAGGCAGGGACTCGAGCAAGGGGGAGGACTCGGCTGAGGAGACCGAG
GCGAAGCCAGCAGTGGTGGCCCCTGCCCCAGTGGTAGAAGCTGTCTCCACCCCTAGTGCGGCCTTTCCCT
CAGATGCCACTGCCGAGCAGGGGCCGATC
[210 nt withheld, positions 1570-1779]
GACACCCCTCTCGCCCTTGATGCCAACAAAAAGAAGAGAGCCCCAGTACCCGTCAGAGGGGGACCGAAAT
TTGCTGCTAAGCCACATAACCCTGGCTTCGGCATGGGAGGCCCCATGCACAACGAAGTGCCCCCACCCCC
CAACCTTCGAGGGCGGGGAAGAGGCGGGAGCATCCGGGGACGAGGGCGCGGGCGAGGATTTGGTGGCGCC
AACCATGGAGGCTACATGAATGCCGGTGCTGGGTATGGAAGCTATGGGTACGGAGGCAACTCGGCGACAG
CAGGCTACAGTCAGTTCTACAGCAACGGAGGGCATTCTGGGAATGCCAGTGGCGGTGGCGGCGGGGGCGG
TGGTGGCTCCTCCGGCTATGGCTCCTACTACCAAGGTGACAACTACAACTCACCGGTGCCCCCAAAACAC
GCTGGGAAGAAGCAGCCGCACGGGGGCCAGCAGAAGCCCTCCTACGGCTCGGGCTACCAGTCCCACCAGG
GCCAGCAGCAGTCCTACAACCAGAGCCCCTACAGCAACTATGGCCCTCCACAGGGCAAGCAGAAAGGCTA
TAACCATGGACAAGGCAGCTACTCCTACTCGAACTCCTACAACTCTCCCGGGGGCGGGGGCGGATCCGAC
TACAACTACGAGAGCAAATTCAACTACAGTGGTAGTGGAGGCCGAAGCGGCGGGAACAGCTACGGCTCAG
GCGGGGCATCCTACAACCCAGGGTCACACGGGGGCTACGGCGGAGGTTCTGGGGGCGGCTCCTCATACCA
AGGCAAACAAGGAGGCTACTCACAGTCGAACTACAACTCCCCGGGGTCCGGCCAGAACTACAGTGGCCCT
CCCAGCTCCTACCAGTCCTCACAAGGCGGCTATGGCAGAAACGCAGACCACAGCATGAACTACCAGTACA
GATAGTAATGAACTAGTCCGTAACTTGAAAGTATTTCGATTTCTTGGCTTTATATATCTTGTGGAAAGGA
CGACAGAGCCTTGGCTTACGTGAACGC
