>Addgene plasmid #143100 | TFORF1355 | depositor partial sequence | sequence record 281439 | Barcode
CAGAGCCTTGGCTTACGTGAACGC
